Addgene plasmid #107367: pCOLA banana sensor sfGFP
Purpose: Expresses sfGFP (a GFP) in Ecoli off a T7 promoter when exposed to extracted and RPA-amplified banana DNA
Depositing lab: James Collins. Depositing organization: Massachusetts Institute of Technology. Publication: BioBits Explorer: A modular synthetic biology education kit. Huang A, Nguyen PQ, Stark JC, Takahashi MK, Donghia N, Ferrante T, Dy AJ, Hsu KJ, Dubner RS, Pardee K, Jewett MC, Collins JJ. Sci Adv. 2018 Aug 1;4(8):eaat5105. doi: 10.1126/sciadv.aat5105. eCollection 2018 Aug. PubMed 30083608.
Backbone
  Vector backbone: pCOLADuet-1
  Backbone manufacturer: Novagen 71406-3
  Backbone size w/o insert (bp): 3340
  Total vector size (bp): 4160
  Vector type: Bacterial Expression
Growth in bacteria
  Bacterial resistance: Kanamycin, 50 μg/mL
  Growth temperature: 37°C
  Growth strain: NEB Turbo
  Copy number: High Copy
Gene/Insert
  Gene/Insert name: banana-detecting toehold + sfGFP
  Insert size (bp): 820
  Promoter: T7
  Cloning method: Gibson Cloning
  Sequencing primers: 5′ tttttcccgcgttttcgca; 3′ ctagcataaccccttggggc
Terms and licenses: Academic/Nonprofit Terms; Industry Terms: Not Available to Industry
How to cite: pCOLA banana sensor sfGFP was a gift from James Collins (Addgene plasmid # 107367 ; http://n2t.net/addgene:107367 ; RRID:Addgene_107367)
