[The description below was written by a language model from this plasmid's Addgene catalogue record and pLannotate feature annotations shown in this document.]
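Description:
pCOLA banana sensor sfGFP is a bacterial expression plasmid built on the pCOLADuet-1 backbone. It is propagated in E. coli through the ColA origin of replication, which is compatible with other common origins and so allows co-maintenance with additional plasmids. Selection is with kanamycin, through an aminoglycoside phosphotransferase (KanR) gene driven by a bla-type promoter. The backbone also carries lacI with its own promoter, a standard part of the Duet system. The catalogue lists a total size of 4160 bp, while the sequenced record behind the feature table is 4,093 nt, a small discrepancy the record does not explain.

The payload, inserted by Gibson cloning, is an approximately 820 bp cassette described as a banana-detecting toehold plus sfGFP. A T7 promoter sits upstream of a roughly 100 nt unannotated stretch, which presumably holds the toehold switch, although the feature table does not label it. This is followed by the superfolder GFP coding sequence, a partial Strep-Tag II annotation at its C-terminal end, and a T7 terminator. In a toehold switch, the 5′ region of the transcript folds into a hairpin that sequesters the ribosome binding site and start codon. Translation begins only when a complementary trigger RNA binds the toehold and opens the hairpin.

In this construct the trigger derives from banana DNA that has been extracted and amplified by recombinase polymerase amplification (RPA), so green fluorescence reports the presence of banana sequence. The plasmid was deposited as part of a modular synthetic biology education kit, where it serves as a simple nucleic acid sensing demonstration.
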