Features (pLannotate 1.2.2; 12 found; start..end, strand, type, name):
     35..53      +  promoter       T7 promoter: promoter for bacteriophage T7 RNA polymerase
    152..847     +  CDS            Superfolder GFP: Superfolder GFP is a basic (constitutively fluorescent) green fluorescent protein published in 2005, derived from Aequorea victoria. It is reported to be a very rapidly-maturing weak dimer.
    848..870     +  CDS            Strep-Tag II (fragment): peptide that binds Strep-Tactin®, an engineered form of streptavidin
    875..921     +  terminator     T7 terminator: transcription terminator for bacteriophage T7 RNA polymerase
   1085..1142    +  promoter       AmpR promoter (fragment): bla
   1151..1966    -  CDS            KanR: aminoglycoside phosphotransferase; aph(3')-Ia; confers resistance to kanamycin in bacteria or G418 (Geneticin®) in eukaryotes
   1967..2058    -  promoter       AmpR promoter: bla
   2076..2711    -  rep_origin     ColA ori: Plasmids containing the ColA origin of replication can be propagated in E. coli cells that contain additional plasmids with compatible origins.
   2796..2860    -  CDS            TcR (fragment): tetracycline efflux protein; tet; confers resistance to tetracycline
   2875..2896    -  protein_bind   CAP binding site: CAP binding activates transcription in the presence of cAMP. E. coli catabolite activator protein
   2909..3991    -  CDS            lacI: lac repressor; lacI; The lac repressor binds to the lac operator to inhibit transcription in E. coli. This inhibition can be relieved by adding lactose or isopropyl-β-D-thiogalactopyranoside (IPTG).
   3992..4069    -  promoter       lacI promoter: lacI
>Addgene plasmid #107367 | pCOLA banana sensor sfGFP | addgene full sequence | sequence record 220745 | Addgene NGS Result
GAAGTCTAACGCTGCTCTGGGCTAACTGTCGCGCTAATACGACTCACTATAGGGAATCAAGTCCACCACG
TAGACATTCATAAACCGCTCGGACTTTAGAACAGAGGAGATAAAGATGGAGCGGTTTATAAACCTGGCGG
CAGCGCAAAAGATGAGCAAAGGTGAAGAACTGTTTACCGGCGTTGTGCCGATTCTGGTGGAACTGGATGG
CGATGTGAACGGTCACAAATTCAGCGTGCGTGGTGAAGGTGAAGGCGATGCCACGATTGGCAAACTGACG
CTGAAATTTATCTGCACCACCGGCAAACTGCCGGTGCCGTGGCCGACGCTGGTGACCACCCTGACCTATG
GCGTTCAGTGTTTTAGTCGCTATCCGGATCACATGAAACGTCACGATTTCTTTAAATCTGCAATGCCGGA
AGGCTATGTGCAGGAACGTACGATTAGCTTTAAAGATGATGGCAAATATAAAACGCGCGCCGTTGTGAAA
TTTGAAGGCGATACCCTGGTGAACCGCATTGAACTGAAAGGCACGGATTTTAAAGAAGATGGCAATATCC
TGGGCCATAAACTGGAATACAACTTTAATAGCCATAATGTTTATATTACGGCGGATAAACAGAAAAATGG
CATCAAAGCGAATTTTACCGTTCGCCATAACGTTGAAGATGGCAGTGTGCAGCTGGCAGATCATTATCAG
CAGAATACCCCGATTGGTGATGGTCCGGTGCTGCTGCCGGATAATCATTATCTGAGCACGCAGACCGTTC
TGTCTAAAGATCCGAACGAAAAAGGCACGCGGGACCACATGGTTCTGCACGAATATGTGAATGCGGCAGG
TATTACGTGGAGCCATCCGCAGTTCGAAAAATAATAGCATAACCCCTTGGGGCCTCTAAACGGGTCTTGA
GGGGTTTTTTGCTGAAACCTCAGGCATTTGAGAAGCACACGGTCACACTGCTTCCGGTAGTCAATAAACC
GGTAAACCAGCAATAGACATAAGCGGCTATTTAACGACCCTGCCCTGAACCGACGACAAGCTGACGACCG
GGTCTCCGCAAGTGGCACTTTTCGGGGAAATGTGCGCGGAACCCCTATTTGTTTATTTTTCTAAATACAT
TCAAATATGTATCCGCTCATGAATTAATTCTTAGAAAAACTCATCGAGCATCAAATGAAACTGCAATTTA
TTCATATCAGGATTATCAATACCATATTTTTGAAAAAGCCGTTTCTGTAATGAAGGAGAAAACTCACCGA
GGCAGTTCCATAGGATGGCAAGATCCTGGTATCGGTCTGCGATTCCGACTCGTCCAACATCAATACAACC
TATTAATTTCCCCTCGTCAAAAATAAGGTTATCAAGTGAGAAATCACCATGAGTGACGACTGAATCCGGT
GAGAATGGCAAAAGTTTATGCATTTCTTTCCAGACTTGTTCAACAGGCCAGCCATTACGCTCGTCATCAA
AATCACTCGCATCAACCAAACCGTTATTCATTCGTGATTGCGCCTGAGCGAGACGAAATACGCGGTCGCT
GTTAAAAGGACAATTACAAACAGGAATCGAATGCAACCGGCGCAGGAACACTGCCAGCGCATCAACAATA
TTTTCACCTGAATCAGGATATTCTTCTAATACCTGGAATGCTGTTTTCCCGGGGATCGCAGTGGTGAGTA
ACCATGCATCATCAGGAGTACGGATAAAATGCTTGATGGTCGGAAGAGGCATAAATTCCGTCAGCCAGTT
TAGTCTGACCATCTCATCTGTAACATCATTGGCAACGCTACCTTTGCCATGTTTCAGAAACAACTCTGGC
GCATCGGGCTTCCCATACAATCGATAGATTGTCGCACCTGATTGCCCGACATTATCGCGAGCCCATTTAT
ACCCATATAAATCAGCATCCATGTTGGAATTTAATCGCGGCCTAGAGCAAGACGTTTCCCGTTGAATATG
GCTCATACTCTTCCTTTTTCAATATTATTGAAGCATTTATCAGGGTTATTGTCTCATGAGCGGATACATA
TTTGAATGTATTTAGAAAAATAAACAAATAGGCATGCTAGCGCAGAAACGTCCTAGAAGATGCCAGGAGG
ATACTTAGCAGAGAGACAATAAGGCCGGAGCGAAGCCGTTTTTCCATAGGCTCCGCCCCCCTGACGAACA
TCACGAAATCTGACGCTCAAATCAGTGGTGGCGAAACCCGACAGGACTATAAAGATACCAGGCGTTTCCC
CCTGATGGCTCCCTCTTGCGCTCTCCTGTTCCCGTCCTGCGGCGTCCGTGTTGTGGTGGAGGCTTTACCC
AAATCACCACGTCCCGTTCCGTGTAGACAGTTCGCTCCAAGCTGGGCTGTGTGCAAGAACCCCCCGTTCA
GCCCGACTGCTGCGCCTTATCCGGTAACTATCATCTTGAGTCCAACCCGGAAAGACACGACAAAACGCCA
CTGGCAGCAGCCATTGGTAACTGAGAATTAGTGGATTTAGATATCGAGAGTCTTGAAGTGGTGGCCTAAC
AGAGGCTACACTGAAAGGACAGTATTTGGTATCTGCGCTCCACTAAAGCCAGTTACCAGGTTAAGCAGTT
CCCCAACTGACTTAACCTTCGATCAAACCGCCTCCCCAGGCGGTTTTTTCGTTTACAGAGCAGGAGATTA
CGACGATCGTAAAAGGATCTCAAGAAGATCCTTTACGGATTCCCGACACCATCACTCTAGATTTCAGTGC
AATTTATCTCTTCAAATGTAGCACCTGAAGTCAGCCCCATACGATATAAGTTGTAATTCTCATGTTAGTC
ATGCCCCGCGCCCACCGGAAGGAGCTGACTGGGTTGAAGGCTCTCAAGGGCATCGGTCGAGATCCCGGTG
CCTAATGAGTGAGCTAACTTACATTAATTGCGTTGCGCTCACTGCCCGCTTTCCAGTCGGGAAACCTGTC
GTGCCAGCTGCATTAATGAATCGGCCAACGCGCGGGGAGAGGCGGTTTGCGTATTGGGCGCCAGGGTGGT
TTTTCTTTTCACCAGTGAGACGGGCAACAGCTGATTGCCCTTCACCGCCTGGCCCTGAGAGAGTTGCAGC
AAGCGGTCCACGCTGGTTTGCCCCAGCAGGCGAAAATCCTGTTTGATGGTGGTTAACGGCGGGATATAAC
ATGAGCTGTCTTCGGTATCGTCGTATCCCACTACCGAGATGTCCGCACCAACGCGCAGCCCGGACTCGGT
AATGGCGCGCATTGCGCCCAGCGCCATCTGATCGTTGGCAACCAGCATCGCAGTGGGAACGATGCCCTCA
TTCAGCATTTGCATGGTTTGTTGAAAACCGGACATGGCACTCCAGTCGCCTTCCCGTTCCGCTATCGGCT
GAATTTGATTGCGAGTGAGATATTTATGCCAGCCAGCCAGACGCAGACGCGCCGAGACAGAACTTAATGG
GCCCGCTAACAGCGCGATTTGCTGGTGACCCAATGCGACCAGATGCTCCACGCCCAGTCGCGTACCGTCT
TCATGGGAGAAAATAATACTGTTGATGGGTGTCTGGTCAGAGACATCAAGAAATAACGCCGGAACATTAG
TGCAGGCAGCTTCCACAGCAATGGCATCCTGGTCATCCAGCGGATAGTTAATGATCAGCCCACTGACGCG
TTGCGCGAGAAGATTGTGCACCGCCGCTTTACAGGCTTCGACGCCGCTTCGTTCTACCATCGACACCACC
ACGCTGGCACCCAGTTGATCGGCGCGAGATTTAATCGCCGCGACAATTTGCGACGGCGCGTGCAGGGCCA
GACTGGAGGTGGCAACGCCAATCAGCAACGACTGTTTGCCCGCCAGTTGTTGTGCCACGCGGTTGGGAAT
GTAATTCAGCTCCGCCATCGCCGCTTCCACTTTTTCCCGCGTTTTCGCAGAAACGTGGCTGGCCTGGTTC
ACCACGCGGGAAACGGTCTGATAAGAGACACCGGCATACTCTGCGACATCGTATAACGTTACTGGTTTCA
CATTCACCACCCTGAATTGACTCTCTTCCGGGCGCTATCATGCCATACCGCGAAAGGTTTTGCGCCATTC
GATGGTGTCCGGGATCTCGACGCTCTCCCTTAT
